Addgene plasmid #24534: pBabe-CyPet-Rac1
Depositing lab: Klaus Hahn. Depositing organization: University of North Carolina at Chapel Hill. Publication: Coordination of Rho GTPase activities during cell protrusion. Machacek M, Hodgson L, Welch C, Elliott H, Pertz O, Nalbant P, Abell A, Johnson GL, Hahn KM, Danuser G. Nature. 2009 Sep 3. 461(7260):99-103. 10.1038/nature08242 PubMed 19693013.
Backbone
  Vector backbone: pBabe-sin-tet-CMV-puro
  Backbone size w/o insert (bp): 5200
  Vector type: Mammalian Expression, Retroviral
  Selectable markers: Puromycin
Growth in bacteria
  Bacterial resistance: Ampicillin, 100 μg/mL
  Growth temperature: 37°C
  Growth strain: DH5alpha
  Copy number: High Copy
Gene/Insert
  Gene/Insert name: Rac1
  Species: H. sapiens (human)
  Insert size (bp): 580
  Entrez Gene: RAC1 (a.k.a. MIG5, MRD48, Rac-1, TC-25, p21-Rac1)
  Tag / fusion protein: CyPet (N terminal on insert)
  Cloning method: Restriction Enzyme; 5′ cloning site HpaI (destroyed during cloning); 3′ cloning site HpaI (destroyed during cloning)
  Sequencing primers: 5′ pBabe 5'
Terms and licenses: Academic/Nonprofit Terms; Industry Terms: Not Available to Industry
Depositor comments: Protocols for production and use of Hahn lab biosensors and photoactivatable proteins can be found on their web page, at the URL below. If you have suggestions for the protocols or have any questions, please feel free to contact the Hahn lab. Good luck with your experiments! Hahn lab biosensor protocol: http://www.hahnlab.com/tools/index.html
How to cite: pBabe-CyPet-Rac1 was a gift from Klaus Hahn (Addgene plasmid # 24534 ; http://n2t.net/addgene:24534 ; RRID:Addgene_24534)
