[The description below was written by a language model from this plasmid's Addgene catalogue record.]
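Description:
pBabe-CyPet-Rac1 is a retroviral mammalian expression plasmid built on the pBabe-sin-tet-CMV-puro backbone (about 5.2 kb without insert). It is maintained in E. coli as a high-copy plasmid under ampicillin selection, and transduced or transfected mammalian cells can be selected with puromycin. No feature table accompanies the record, so the regulatory layout can only be inferred from the backbone name. That name suggests a self-inactivating pBabe-type retroviral vector in which the insert is driven by an internal tetracycline-regulated CMV-based promoter rather than by the viral LTR. The record does not spell out the promoter arrangement, the direction of tet regulation, or the origin of replication.

The payload is human RAC1, a Rho-family small GTPase that regulates actin dynamics and membrane protrusion. It is recorded as an insert of roughly 580 bp fused at its N terminus to CyPet, a cyan fluorescent protein optimised as a FRET donor. Tagging at the N terminus leaves the C-terminal end of the GTPase free, which is generally important for its lipid modification and membrane targeting. The fusion was cloned into an HpaI site that was destroyed on both sides during cloning, so it cannot be released with that enzyme.

The depositor's comments place the plasmid among a set of biosensor and photoactivatable protein tools, and the associated publication concerns the coordination of Rho GTPase activities during cell protrusion. This fits use of CyPet-Rac1 as the donor-labelled GTPase component of a FRET-based Rac1 activity sensor, delivered by retroviral transduction to make stable cell lines for live-cell imaging. The record does not name the partner acceptor component.
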