>Addgene plasmid #24534 | pBabe-CyPet-Rac1 | addgene partial sequence | sequence record 30482 | 24534 with hRAC1-F 5'-aaccaatgcatttcctggag
GCCATGTTATGGTAGATGGAAAACCGGTGAATCTGGGCTTATGGGATACAGCTGGACAAGAAGATTATGA
CAGATTACGCCCCCTATCCTATCCGCAAACAGATGTGTTCTTAATTTGCTTTTCCCTTGTGAGTCCTGCA
TCATTTGAAAATGTCCGTGCAAAGTGGTATCCTGAGGTGCGGCACCACTGTCCCAACACTCCCATCATCC
TAGTGGGAACTAAACTTGATCTTAGGGATGATAAAGACACGATCGAGAAACTGAAGGAGAAGAAGCTGAC
TCCCATCACCTATCCGCAGGGTCTAGCCATGGCTAAGGAGATTGGTGCCGTAAAATACCTGGAGTGCTCG
GCGCTCACACAGCGAGGCCTCAAGACAGTGTTTGACGAAGCGATCCGAGCAGTCCTCTGCCCGCCTCCCG
TGAAGAAGAGGAAGAGAAAATGCCTGCTGTTGTAAATGAATTAATTCGTTAACGCATGCCTCGAGTGTGG
AATTGTGAGCGGATAACAATTTGTCGAGGGCCCCTGCAGGTCAATTCTACCGGGTAGGGGAGGCGCTTTT
CCCAAGGCAGTCTGGAGCATGCGCTTTAGCAGCCCCGCTGGGCACTTGGCGCTACACAAGTGGCCTCTGG
CCTCGCACACATTCCACATCCACCGGTAGGCGCCAACCGGCTCCGTTCTTTGGTGGCCCCTTCGCGCCAC
CTTCTACTCCTCCCCTAGTCAGGAAGTTCCCCCCCGCCCCGCAGCTCGCGTCGTGCAGGACGTGACAAAT
GGAAGTAGCACGTCTCACTAGTCTCGTGCAGATGGACAGCACCGCTGAGCAATGGAAGCGGGTAGGCCTT
TGGGGCAGCGGCCAA
