>Addgene plasmid #24534 | pBabe-CyPet-Rac1 | addgene partial sequence | sequence record 30483 | 24534 with pBabe-5
CGAGGCCCTTTCGTCGTCGAGTTTACCACTCCCTATCAGTGATAGAGAAAAGTGAAAGTCGAGTTTACCA
CTCCCTATCAGTGATAGAGAAAAGTGAAAGTCGAGTTTACCACTCCCTATCAGTGATAGAGAAAAGTGAA
AGTCGAGTTTACCACTCCCTATCAGTGATAGAGAAAAGTGAAAGTCGAGTTTACCACTCCCTATCAGTGA
TAGAGAAAAGTGAAAGTCGAGTTTACCACTCCCTATCAGTGATAGAGAAAAGTGAAAGTCGAGTTTACCA
CTCCCTATCAGTGATAGAGAAAAGTGAAAGTCGAGCTCGGTACCCGGGTCGAGGTAGGCGTGTACGGTGG
GAGGCCTATATAAGCAGAGCTCGTTTAGTGAACCGTCAGATCGCCTGGAGACGCCATCCACGCTGTTTTG
ACCTCCATAGAAGACACCGGGACCGATCCAGCCTCCGCGGCCCCAGATCCGTAAAGTGAATTCTAGCACC
ATGGTGAGCAAGGGCGAGGAACTGTTCGGCGGCATCGTGCCCATCCTGGTGGAGCTGGAGGGCGACGTGA
ACGGCCACAAGTTCAGCGTGAGCGGCGAGGGCGAGGGCGACCCCCCCCTACCGGCAAGCTG
